Addgene plasmid #18453: T4 Lysozyme R96H
Depositing lab: Brian Matthews. Depositing organization: University of Oregon.
Backbone
  Vector backbone: pHS1403
  Backbone size w/o insert (bp): 5000
  Vector type: Bacterial Expression
Growth in bacteria
  Bacterial resistance: Ampicillin, 100 μg/mL
  Growth temperature: 37°C
  Growth strain: DH5alpha
  Copy number: High Copy
Gene/Insert
  Gene/Insert name: T4 Lysozyme
  Species: Bacteriophage T4
  Insert size (bp): 600
  Mutation: R96H
  GenBank ID: NP_049736
  Entrez Gene: e (a.k.a. T4p123)
  Cloning method: Restriction Enzyme; 5′ cloning site BamHI (not destroyed); 3′ cloning site HindIII (not destroyed)
  Sequencing primers: 5′ na; 3′ GGCGTATCACGAGGCCC
Terms and licenses: Academic/Nonprofit Terms; Industry Terms: Not Available to Industry
Depositor comments: The BamHI site is 27 bp from the ATG and the HindIII site is 115 bp from the stop. Addgene sequencing results found that plasmid contains an extra Tac promoter upstream of the lysozyme ORF.
How to cite: T4 Lysozyme R96H was a gift from Brian Matthews (Addgene plasmid # 18453 ; http://n2t.net/addgene:18453 ; RRID:Addgene_18453)
