[The description below was written by a language model from this plasmid's Addgene catalogue record and pLannotate feature annotations shown in this document.]
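Description:
T4 Lysozyme R96H is a bacterial expression plasmid built on the pHS1403 backbone that carries the bacteriophage T4 endolysin gene (gene e) with an arginine-to-histidine substitution at residue 96. The roughly 600 bp insert sits between retained BamHI and HindIII sites, and the sequenced plasmid totals about 5.2 kb. It is maintained in E. coli through a high-copy ColE1/pMB1-type origin and selected with ampicillin via the bla gene under its own promoter. pBR322-derived remnants are also annotated, including the bom mobility region, a fragment of rop and a fragment of the tet promoter.

Expression of the lysozyme open reading frame is driven by a stack of lac-family promoters reading into the coding sequence across the plasmid's numbering origin. A lac UV5 promoter with its CAP site and operator is followed by three tandem tac promoters, each paired with its own lac operator. The depositor notes record that sequencing found an extra tac promoter upstream of the ORF, which is consistent with this repeated arrangement. The plasmid also carries lacI under the lacIq up-promoter, so it supplies abundant lac repressor itself. This should keep the promoters repressed until induction with IPTG, which is useful because the product degrades bacterial peptidoglycan. A second, oppositely oriented lac UV5/operator/lacZα segment is also annotated next to lacI. No affinity tag or fusion partner is annotated.

The record does not state a specific purpose. The design fits inducible overproduction of this point mutant in E. coli, for example to purify the variant protein and compare it with wild-type T4 lysozyme.
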