Features (pLannotate 1.2.2; 24 found; start..end, strand, type, name):
     27..518     +  CDS            E: ENLYS_BPT4 - Experimental evidence at protein level: Swiss-Prot protein existence level 1. Endolysin with lysozyme activity that degrades host peptidoglycans and participates with the holin and spanin proteins in the sequential events which lead to the programmed host cell lysis releasing the mature viral particles. Once the holin has permeabilized the host cell membrane, the endolysin can reach the periplasm and break down the peptidoglycan layer. From Enterobacteria phage T4 (Bacteriophage T4).
    637..661     -  promoter       tet promoter (fragment): E. coli promoter for tetracycline efflux protein gene
    814..918     +  promoter       AmpR promoter: bla
    919..1779    +  CDS            AmpR: β-lactamase; bla; confers resistance to ampicillin, carbenicillin, and related antibiotics
   1950..2538    +  rep_origin     ori: high-copy-number ColE1/pMB1/pBR322/pUC origin of replication
   2724..2864    -  misc_feature   bom: basis of mobility region from pBR322
   2966..3005    -  CDS            rop (fragment): Rop protein, which maintains plasmids at low copy number; rop
   3273..3446    -  CDS            lacZα: LacZα fragment of β-galactosidase; lacZ fragment
   3466..3482    -  protein_bind   lac operator: The lac repressor binds to the lac operator to inhibit transcription in E. coli. This inhibition can be relieved by adding lactose or isopropyl-β-D-thiogalactopyranoside (IPTG). lac repressor encoded by lacI
   3490..3520    -  promoter       lac UV5 promoter: E. coli lac promoter with an "up" mutation
   3535..3556    -  protein_bind   CAP binding site: CAP binding activates transcription in the presence of cAMP. E. coli catabolite activator protein
   3569..4651    -  CDS            lacI: lac repressor; lacI; The lac repressor binds to the lac operator to inhibit transcription in E. coli. This inhibition can be relieved by adding lactose or isopropyl-β-D-thiogalactopyranoside (IPTG).
   4652..4729    -  promoter       lacIq promoter: lacI (mutant); In the lacIq allele, a single base change in the promoter boosts expression of the lacI gene about 10-fold.
   4730..4768    +  CDS            lacI (fragment): lac repressor; lacI; The lac repressor binds to the lac operator to inhibit transcription in E. coli. This inhibition can be relieved by adding lactose or isopropyl-β-D-thiogalactopyranoside (IPTG).
   4781..4802    +  protein_bind   CAP binding site: CAP binding activates transcription in the presence of cAMP. E. coli catabolite activator protein
   4817..4847    +  promoter       lac UV5 promoter: E. coli lac promoter with an "up" mutation
   4855..4871    +  protein_bind   lac operator: The lac repressor binds to the lac operator to inhibit transcription in E. coli. This inhibition can be relieved by adding lactose or isopropyl-β-D-thiogalactopyranoside (IPTG). lac repressor encoded by lacI
   4891..4912    +  CDS            lacZα (fragment): LacZα fragment of β-galactosidase; lacZ fragment
   4941..4969    +  promoter       tac promoter: strong E. coli promoter; hybrid between the trp and lac UV5 promoters
   4977..4993    +  protein_bind   lac operator: The lac repressor binds to the lac operator to inhibit transcription in E. coli. This inhibition can be relieved by adding lactose or isopropyl-β-D-thiogalactopyranoside (IPTG). lac repressor encoded by lacI
   5044..5072    +  promoter       tac promoter: strong E. coli promoter; hybrid between the trp and lac UV5 promoters
   5080..5096    +  protein_bind   lac operator: The lac repressor binds to the lac operator to inhibit transcription in E. coli. This inhibition can be relieved by adding lactose or isopropyl-β-D-thiogalactopyranoside (IPTG). lac repressor encoded by lacI
   5139..5167    +  promoter       tac promoter: strong E. coli promoter; hybrid between the trp and lac UV5 promoters
   5175..5191    +  protein_bind   lac operator: The lac repressor binds to the lac operator to inhibit transcription in E. coli. This inhibition can be relieved by adding lactose or isopropyl-β-D-thiogalactopyranoside (IPTG). lac repressor encoded by lacI
>Addgene plasmid #18453 | T4 Lysozyme R96H | addgene full sequence | sequence record 202588 | Addgene NGS Result
GGATCCATCGATGCTTAGGAGGTATTATGAATATATTTGAAATGTTACGTATAGATGAAGGTCTTAGACT
TAAAATCTATAAAGACACAGAAGGCTATTACACTATTGGCATCGGTCATTTGCTTACAAAAAGTCCATCA
CTTAATGCTGCTAAATCTGAATTAGATAAAGCTATTGGGCGTAATTGCAATGGTGTAATTACAAAAGATG
AGGCTGAAAAACTCTTTAATCAGGATGTTGATGCTGCTGTTCGCGGAATTCTGAGAAATGCTAAATTAAA
ACCGGTTTATGATTCTCTTGATGCGGTTCGTCACTGTGCATTGATTAATATGGTTTTCCAAATGGGAGAA
ACCGGTGTGGCAGGATTTACTAACTCTTTACGTATGCTTCAACAAAAACGCTGGGATGAAGCAGCAGTTA
ACTTAGCTAAAAGTAGATGGTATAATCAAACACCTAATCGCGCAAAACGAGTCATTACAACGTTTAGAAC
TGGCACTTGGGACGCGTATAAAAATCTATAAAGCTGTTTACTTTCTCTTGGAATTGTGATAGTATATTCA
CAATTACTTGAATAGACAATTACTAATTAAAATATTTAAAGGAAACATATGAAAACATATCAAGAATTTA
TTGCCGAAGCTTATCGATGATAAGCTGTCAAACATGAGCAGATCTGAGCCCGCCTAATGAGCGGGCTTTT
TTTTCAGATCTGCTTGAAGACGAAAGGGCCTCGTGATACGCCTATTTTTATAGGTTAATGTCATGATAAT
AATGGTTTCTTAGACGTCAGGTGGCACTTTTCGGGGAAATGTGCGCGGAACCCCTATTTGTTTATTTTTC
TAAATACATTCAAATATGTATCCGCTCATGAGACAATAACCCTGATAAATGCTTCAATAATATTGAAAAA
GGAAGAGTATGAGTATTCAACATTTCCGTGTCGCCCTTATTCCCTTTTTTGCGGCATTTTGCCTTCCTGT
TTTTGCTCACCCAGAAACGCTGGTGAAAGTAAAAGATGCTGAAGATCAGTTGGGTGCACGAGTGGGTTAC
ATCGAACTGGATCTCAACAGCGGTAAGATCCTTGAGAGTTTTCGCCCCGAAGAACGTTTTCCAATGATGA
GCACTTTTAAAGTTCTGCTATGTGGCGCGGTATTATCCCGTGTTGACGCCGGGCAAGAGCAACTCGGTCG
CCGCATACACTATTCTCAGAATGACTTGGTTGAGTACTCACCAGTCACAGAAAAGCATCTTACGGATGGC
ATGACAGTAAGAGAATTATGCAGTGCTGCCATAACCATGAGTGATAACACTGCGGCCAACTTACTTCTGA
CAACGATCGGAGGACCGAAGGAGCTAACCGCTTTTTTGCACAACATGGGGGATCATGTAACTCGCCTTGA
TCGTTGGGAACCGGAGCTGAATGAAGCCATACCAAACGACGAGCGTGACACCACGATGCCTGCAGCAATG
GCAACAACGTTGCGCAAACTATTAACTGGCGAACTACTTACTCTAGCTTCCCGGCAACAATTAATAGACT
GGATGGAGGCGGATAAAGTTGCAGGACCACTTCTGCGCTCGGCCCTTCCGGCTGGCTGGTTTATTGCTGA
TAAATCTGGAGCCGGTGAGCGTGGGTCTCGCGGTATCATTGCAGCACTGGGGCCAGATGGTAAGCCCTCC
CGTATCGTAGTTATCTACACGACGGGGAGTCAGGCAACTATGGATGAACGAAATAGACAGATCGCTGAGA
TAGGTGCCTCACTGATTAAGCATTGGTAACTGTCAGACCAAGTTTACTCATATATACTTTAGATTGATTT
AAAACTTCATTTTTAATTTAAAAGGATCTAGGTGAAGATCCTTTTTGATAATCTCATGACCAAAATCCCT
TAACGTGAGTTTTCGTTCCACTGAGCGTCAGACCCCGTAGAAAAGATCAAAGGATCTTCTTGAGATCCTT
TTTTTCTGCGCGTAATCTGCTGCTTGCAAACAAAAAAACCACCGCTACCAGCGGTGGTTTGTTTGCCGGA
TCAAGAGCTACCAACTCTTTTTCCGAAGGTAACTGGCTTCAGCAGAGCGCAGATACCAAATACTGTCCTT
CTAGTGTAGCCGTAGTTAGGCCACCACTTCAAGAACTCTGTAGCACCGCCTACATACCTCGCTCTGCTAA
TCCTGTTACCAGTGGCTGCTGCCAGTGGCGATAAGTCGTGTCTTACCGGGTTGGACTCAAGACGATAGTT
ACCGGATAAGGCGCAGCGGTCGGGCTGAACGGGGGGTTCGTGCACACAGCCCAGCTTGGAGCGAACGACC
TACACCGAACTGAGATACCTACAGCGTGAGCTATGAGAAAGCGCCACGCTTCCCGAAGGGAGAAAGGCGG
ACAGGTATCCGGTAAGCGGCAGGGTCGGAACAGGAGAGCGCACGAGGGAGCTTCCAGGGGGAAACGCCTG
GTATCTTTATAGTCCTGTCGGGTTTCGCCACCTCTGACTTGAGCGTCGATTTTTGTGATGCTCGTCAGGG
GGGCGGAGCCTATGGAAAAACGCCAGCAACGCGGCCTTTTTACGGTTCCTGGCCTTTTGCTGGCCTTTTG
CTCACATGTTCTTTCCTGCGTTATCCCCTGATTCTGTGGATAACCGTATTACCGCCTTTGAGTGAGCTGA
TACCGCTCGCCGCAGCCGAACGACCGAGCGCAGCGAGTCAGTGAGCGAGGAAGCGGAAGAGCGCCTGATG
CGGTATTTTCTCCTTACGCATCTGTGCGGTATTTCACACCGCATATGGTGCACTCTCAGTACAATCTGCT
CTGATGCCGCATAGTTAAGCCAGTATACACTCCGCTATCGCTACGTGACTGGGTCATGGCTGCGCCCCGA
CACCCGCCAACACCCGCTGACGCGCCCTGACGGGCTTGTCTGCTCCCGGCATCCGCTTACAGACAAGCTG
TGACCGTCTCCGGGAGCTGCATGTGTCAGAGGTTTTCACCGTCATCACCGAAACGCGCGAGGCAGAACGC
CATCAAAAATAATTCGCGTCTGGCCTTCCTGTAGCCAGCTTTCATCAACATTAAATGTGAGCGAGTAACA
ACCCGTCGGATTCTCCGTGGGAACAAACGGCGGATTGACCGTAATGGGATAGGTCACGTTGGTGTAGATG
GGCGCATCGTAACCGTGCATCTGCCAGTTTGAGGGGACGACGACAGTATCGGCCTCAGGAAGATCGCACT
CCAGCCAGCTTTCCGGCACCGCTTCTGGTGCCGGAAACCAGGCAAAGCGCCATTCGCCATTCAGGCTGCG
CAACTGTTGGGAAGGGCGATCGGTGCGGGCCTCTTCGCTATTACGCCAGCTGGCGAAAGGGGGATGTGCT
GCAAGGCGATTAAGTTGGGTAACGCCAGGGTTTTCCCAGTCACGACGTTGTAAAACGACGGCCAGTGAAT
CCGTAATCATGGTCATAGCTGTTTCCTGTGTGAAATTGTTATCCGCTCACAATTCCACACATTATACGAG
CCGGAAGCATAAAGTGTAAAGCCTGGGGTGCCTAATGAGTGAGCTAACTTACATTAATTGCGTTGCGCTC
ACTGCCCGCTTTCCAGTCGGGAAACCTGTCGTGCCAGCTGCATTAATGAATCGGCCAACGCGCGGGGAGA
GGCGGTTTGCGTATTGGGCGCCAGGGTGGTTTTTCTTTTCACCAGTGAGACGGGCAACAGCTGATTGCCC
TTCACCGCCTGGCCCTGAGAGAGTTGCAGCAAGCGGTCCACGCTGGTTTGCCCCAGCAGGCGAAAATCCT
GTTTGATGGTGGTTAACGGCGGGATATAACATGAGCTGTCTTCGGTATCGTCGTATCCCACTACCGAGAT
ATCCGCACCAACGCGCAGCCCGGACTCGGTAATGGCGCGCATTGCGCCCAGCGCCATCTGATCGTTGGCA
ACCAGCATCGCAGTGGGAACGATGCCCTCATTCAGCATTTGCATGGTTTGTTGAAAACCGGACATGGCAC
TCCAGTCGCCTTCCCGTTCCGCTATCGGCTGAATTTGATTGCGAGTGAGATATTTATGCCAGCCAGCCAG
ACGCAGACGCGCCGAGACAGAACTTAATGGGCCCGCTAACAGCGCGATTTGCTGGTGACCCAATGCGACC
AGATGCTCCACGCCCAGTCGCGTACCGTCTTCATGGGAGAAAATAATACTGTTGATGGGTGTCTGGTCAG
AGACATCAAGAAATAACGCCGGAACATTAGTGCAGGCAGCTTCCACAGCAATGGCATCCTGGTCATCCAG
CGGATAGTTAATGATCAGCCCACTGACGCGTTGCGCGAGAAGATTGTGCACCGCCGCTTTACAGGCTTCG
ACGCCGCTTCGTTCTACCATCGACACCACCACGCTGGCACCCAGTTGATCGGCGCGAGATTTAATCGCCG
CGACAATTTGCGACGGCGCGTGCAGGGCCAGACTGGAGGTGGCAACGCCAATCAGCAACGACTGTTTGCC
CGCCAGTTGTTGTGCCACGCGGTTGGGAATGTAATTCAGCTCCGCCATCGCCGCTTCCACTTTTTCCCGC
GTTTTCGCAGAAACGTGGCTGGCCTGGTTCACCACGCGGGAAACGGTCTGATAAGAGACACCGGCATACT
CTGCGACATCGTATAACGTTACTGGTTTCACATTCACCACCCTGAATTGACTCTCTTCCGGGCGCTATCA
TGCCATACCGCGAAAGGTTTTGCACCATTCGATGGTGTCCTGGCACGACAGGTTTCCCGACTGGAAAGCG
GGCAGTGAGCGCAACGCAATTAATGTAAGTTAGCTCACTCATTAGGCACCCCAGGCTTTACACTTTATGC
TTCCGGCTCGTATAATGTGTGGAATTGTGAGCGGATAACAATTTCACACAGGAAACAGCTATGACCATGA
TTACGGATTCACATCGATGAGCTTACTCCCCATCCCCCTGTTGACAATTAATCATCGGCTCGTATAATGT
GTGGAATTGTGAGCGGATAACAATTTCACACAGGAAACAGGATCCATCGATGAGCTTACTCCCCATCCCC
CTGTTGACAATTAATCATCGGCTCGTATAATGTGTGGAATTGTGAGCGGATAACAATTTCACACAGGAAA
CAGGATCAGCTTACTCCCCATCCCCCTGTTGACAATTAATCATCGGCTCGTATAATGTGTGGAATTGTGA
GCGGATAACAATTTCACACAGGAAACA
