>Addgene plasmid #18453 | T4 Lysozyme R96H | addgene partial sequence | sequence record 24239 | 3primeUP
GCTANTGAAAAAGCCCGCTCATTAGGCGGGCTCAGATCTGCTCATGTTTGACAGCTTATCATCGATAAGC
TTCGGCAATAAATTCTTGATATGTTTTCATATGTTTCCTTTAAATATTTTAATTAGTAATTGTCTATTCA
AGTAATTGTGAATATACTATCACAATTCCAAGAGAAAGTAAACAGCTTTATAGATTTTTATACGCGTCCC
AAGTGCCAGTTCTAAACGTTGTAATGACTCGTTTTGCGCGATTAGGTGTTTGATTATACCATCTACTTTT
AGCTAAGTTAACTGCTGCTTCATCCCAGCGTTTTTGTTGAAGCATACGTAAAGAGTTAGTAAATCCTGCC
ACACCGGTTTCTCCCATTTGGAAAACCATATTAATCAATGCACAGTGACGAACCGCATCAAGAGAATCAT
AAACCGGTTTTAATTTAGCATTTCTCAGAATTCCGCGAACAGCAGCATCAACATCCTGATTAAAGAGTTT
TTCAGCCTCATCTTTTGTAATTACACCATTGCAATTACGCCCAATAGCTTTATCTAATTCAGATTTAGCA
GCATTAAGTGATGGACTTTTTGTAAGCAAATGACCGATGCCAATAGTGTAATAGCCTTCTGTGTCTTTAT
AGATTTTAAGTCTAAGACCTTCATCTATACGTAACATTTCAAATATATTCATAATACCTCCTAAGCATCG
ATGGATCCTGTTTCCTGTGTGAATTGTTATCCGCTCACAATTCCACACATTATACGAGCCGATGATAATG
TCACAGGGGGATGGGAGTAGCTGANCTGTCCNGTGGAATGTANCGNCCATTCACCATANCGAGCGAG
